Addgene plasmid #182141: Factor IX donor
Purpose: Factor IX donor for twinPE and Bxb1 mediated insertion at ALB
Depositing lab: David Liu. Depositing organization: Broad Institute. Publication: Programmable deletion, replacement, integration and inversion of large DNA sequences with twin prime editing. Anzalone AV, Gao XD, Podracky CJ, Nelson AT, Koblan LW, Raguram A, Levy JM, Mercer JAM, Liu DR. Nat Biotechnol. 2022 May;40(5):731-740. doi: 10.1038/s41587-021-01133-w. Epub 2021 Dec 9. PubMed 34887556.
Backbone
  Vector backbone: pMC
  Backbone manufacturer: System Biosciences
  Vector type: Mammalian Expression
Growth in bacteria
  Bacterial resistance: Kanamycin, 50 μg/mL
  Growth temperature: 37°C
  Growth strain: DH5alpha
  Copy number: High Copy
Gene/Insert
  Gene/Insert name: attP-Factor IX intron 1 and exon 2-8 CDS and exon 8 3'UTR
  Species: H. sapiens (human), Synthetic
Terms and licenses: Academic/Nonprofit Terms; Industry Terms: Not Available to Industry
How to cite: Factor IX donor was a gift from David Liu (Addgene plasmid # 182141 ; http://n2t.net/addgene:182141 ; RRID:Addgene_182141)
