[The description below was written by a language model from this plasmid's Addgene catalogue record and pLannotate feature annotations shown in this document.]
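Description:
Factor IX donor is a promoterless donor plasmid built on the pMC minicircle parental backbone and catalogued as a mammalian expression vector. It is designed for targeted integration of a human coagulation factor IX cassette at the ALB locus. It is used with twin prime editing (twinPE), which first writes a Bxb1 recombinase attachment site into the genomic target. Bxb1 integrase then recombines that site with the attP site carried on the donor, inserting the plasmid DNA at the chosen position.

According to the record, the insert consists of attP followed by F9 intron 1 sequence, the coding sequence of exons 2–8, and the exon 8 3'UTR. The feature table detects the F9 coding region as a fragment, followed further downstream by a bGH polyadenylation signal. No mammalian promoter is annotated. This fits a design in which the intron-derived sequence allows splicing from the endogenous albumin transcript, so that expression is driven by the ALB promoter after integration, although the record does not spell this mechanism out. The Bxb1 attP itself was not picked up by the automated annotation.

The annotated φC31 attB and attP sites flank the F9 cassette. They are standard elements of the pMC backbone that allow the bacterial sequences to be excised to produce minicircle DNA. Propagation in E. coli relies on a high-copy ColE1/pUC-type origin and a Tn5-derived NeoR/KanR gene for kanamycin selection. The remaining features are rrnB terminators and short hits to bom, rop, araC, tnpA and a tag, which appear to be backbone remnants.
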