Features (pLannotate 1.2.2; 15 found; start..end, strand, type, name):
     13..30      -  CDS            capTEV™ (fragment): composite tag for in vivo biotinylation, TEV protease cleavage, and 6xHis tagging
     51..84      +  protein_bind   attB: minimal attB site for the φC31 integrase (Groth et al., 2000) phage φC31 integrase
    230..1528    +  CDS            F9 (fragment): FA9_HUMAN - Experimental evidence at protein level: Swiss-Prot protein existence level 1. Factor IX is a vitamin K-dependent plasma protein that participates in the intrinsic pathway of blood coagulation by converting factor X to its active form in the presence of Ca(2+) ions, phospholipids, and factor VIIIa. From Homo sapiens (Human).
   2919..3143    +  polyA_signal   bGH poly(A) signal: bovine growth hormone polyadenylation signal
   3162..3201    +  protein_bind   phage φC31 attP (fragment): attachment site of phage φC31 phage φC31 integrase
   3288..4082    -  CDS            NeoR/KanR: aminoglycoside phosphotransferase from Tn5; aph(3')-II (or nptII); confers resistance to neomycin, kanamycin, and G418 (Geneticin®)
   4114..4386    -  CDS            tnpA (fragment): TN5P_ECOLX - Also known as tnp. Experimental evidence at protein level: Swiss-Prot protein existence level 1. Mediates transposition of transposon Tn5 by a 'cut and paste' mechanism. First, the monomeric transposase binds the 19 bp inverted DNA repeats flanking the transposon. Then, dimerization of the DNA- bound transposase creates a synaptic DNA complex. After nicking of the first DNA strand, excision of the transposon proceeds through a series of intermediates. The transposase then mediates the insertion of the transposon at a new site by strand transfer. The activity of the wild- type tran
   4497..4612    +  ncRNA          5S rRNA: Accession: RF00001 - 5S ribosomal RNA
   4616..4702    +  terminator     rrnB T1 terminator: Escherichia coli rrnB; transcription terminator T1 from the E. coli rrnB gene
   4794..4821    +  terminator     rrnB T2 terminator: transcription terminator T2 from the E. coli rrnB gene
   4840..4884    +  promoter       AmpR promoter (fragment): bla
   4955..5543    +  rep_origin     ori: high-copy-number ColE1/pMB1/pBR322/pUC origin of replication
   5729..5869    -  misc_feature   bom: basis of mobility region from pBR322
   5971..6011    -  CDS            rop (fragment): Rop protein, which maintains plasmids at low copy number; rop
   6133..6423    -  CDS            araC (fragment): L-arabinose regulatory protein; araC
>Addgene plasmid #182141 | Factor IX donor | addgene full sequence | sequence record 358527 | Addgene NGS Result
CAGATAAACTCAATGATGATGATGATGATGGTCGAGACTCAGCGGCCGCGGTGCCAGGGCGTGCCCTTGG
GCTCCCCGGGCGCGACTAGTGAATTCAGATCTGATATCAGGTTTGTCTGGTCAACCACCGCGGTCTCAGT
GGTGTACGGTACAAACCTTTTCTTAAGAGATGTAAAATTTTCATGATGTTTTCTTTTTTGCTAAAACTAA
AGAATTATTCTTTTACATTTCAGTTTTTCTTGATCATGAAAACGCCAACAAAATTCTGAATCGGCCAAAG
AGGTATAATTCAGGTAAATTGGAAGAGTTTGTTCAAGGGAACCTTGAGAGAGAATGTATGGAAGAAAAGT
GTAGTTTTGAAGAAGCACGAGAAGTTTTTGAAAACACTGAAAGAACAACTGAATTTTGGAAGCAGTATGT
TGATGGAGATCAGTGTGAGTCCAATCCATGTTTAAATGGCGGCAGTTGCAAGGATGACATTAATTCCTAT
GAATGTTGGTGTCCCTTTGGATTTGAAGGAAAGAACTGTGAATTAGATGTAACATGTAACATTAAGAATG
GCAGATGCGAGCAGTTTTGTAAAAATAGTGCTGATAACAAGGTGGTTTGCTCCTGTACTGAGGGATATCG
ACTTGCAGAAAACCAGAAGTCCTGTGAACCAGCAGTGCCATTTCCATGTGGAAGAGTTTCTGTTTCACAA
ACTTCTAAGCTCACCCGTGCTGAGACTGTTTTTCCTGATGTGGACTATGTAAATTCTACTGAAGCTGAAA
CCATTTTGGATAACATCACTCAAAGCACCCAATCATTTAATGACTTCACTCGGGTTGTTGGTGGAGAAGA
TGCCAAACCAGGTCAATTCCCTTGGCAGGTTGTTTTGAATGGTAAAGTTGATGCATTCTGTGGAGGCTCT
ATCGTTAATGAAAAATGGATTGTAACTGCTGCCCACTGTGTTGAAACTGGTGTTAAAATTACAGTTGTCG
CAGGTGAACATAATATTGAGGAGACAGAACATACAGAGCAAAAGCGAAATGTGATTCGAATTATTCCTCA
CCACAACTACAATGCAGCTATTAATAAGTACAACCATGACATTGCCCTTCTGGAACTGGACGAACCCTTA
GTGCTAAACAGCTACGTTACACCTATTTGCATTGCTGACAAGGAATACACGAACATCTTCCTCAAATTTG
GATCTGGCTATGTAAGTGGCTGGGGAAGAGTCTTCCACAAAGGGAGATCAGCTTTAGTTCTTCAGTACCT
TAGAGTTCCACTTGTTGACCGAGCCACATGTCTTCGATCTACAAAGTTCACCATCTATAACAACATGTTC
TGTGCTGGCTTCCATGAAGGAGGTAGAGATTCATGTCAAGGAGATAGTGGGGGACCCCATGTTACTGAAG
TGGAAGGGACCAGTTTCTTAACTGGAATTATTAGCTGGGGTGAAGAGTGTGCAATGAAAGGCAAATATGG
AATATATACCAAGGTATCCCGGTATGTCAACTGGATTAAGGAAAAAACAAAGCTCACTTAATGAAAGATG
GATTTCCAAGGTTAATTCATTGGAATTGAAAATTAACAGGGCCTCTCACTAACTAATCACTTTCCCATCT
TTTGTTAGATTTGAATATATACATTCTATGATCATTGCTTTTTCTCTTTACAGGGGAGAATTTCATATTT
TACCTGAGCAAATTGATTAGAAAATGGAACCACTAGAGGAATATAATGTGTTAGGAAATTACAGTCATTT
CTAAGGGCCCAGCCCTTGACAAAATTGTGAAGTTAAATTCTCCACTCTGTCCATCAGATACTATGGTTCT
CCACTATGGCAACTAACTCACTCAATTTTCCCTCCTTAGCAGCATTCCATCTTCCCGATCTTCTTTGCTT
CTCCAACCAAAACATCAATGTTTATTAGTTCTGTATACAGTACAGGATCTTTGGTCTACTCTATCACAAG
GCCAGTACCACACTCATGAAGAAAGAACACAGGAGTAGCTGAGAGGCTAAAACTCATCAAAAACACTACT
CCTTTTCCTCTACCCTATTCCTCAATCTTTTACCTTTTCCAAATCCCAATCCCCAAATCAGTTTTTCTCT
TTCTTACTCCCTCTCTCCCTTTTACCCTCCATGGTCGTTAAAGGAGAGATGGGGAGCATCATTCTGTTAT
ACTTCTGTACACAGTTATACATGTCTATCAAACCCAGACTTGCTTCCGTAGTGGAGACTTGCTTTTCAGA
ACATAGGGATGAAGTAAGGTGCCTGAAAAGTTTGGGGGAAAAGTTTCTTTCAGAGAGTTAAGTTATTTTA
TATATATAATATATATATAAAATATATAATATACAATATAAATATATAGTGTGTGTGTATGCGTGTGTGT
AGACACACACGCATACACACATATAATGGAAGCAATAAGCCATTCTAAGAGCTTGTATGGTTATGGAGGT
CTGACTAGGCATGATTTCACGAAGGCAAGATTGGCATATCATTGTAACTAAAAAAGCTGACATTGACCCA
GACATATTGTACTCTTTCTAAAAATAATAATAATAATGCTAACAGAAAGAAGAGAACCGTTCGTTTGCAA
TCTACAGCTAGTAGAGACTTTGAGGAAGAATTCAACAGTGTGTCTTCAGCAGTGTTCAGAGCCAAGCAAG
AAGTTGAAGTTGCCTAGACCAGAGGACATAAGTATCATGTCTCCTTTAACTAGCATACCCCGAAGTGGAG
AAGGGTGCAGCAGGCTCAAAGGCATAAGTCATTCCAATCAGCCAACTAAGTTGTCCTTTTCTGGTTTCGT
GTTCACCATGGAACATTTTGATTATAGTTAATCCTTCTATCTTGAATCTTCTAGAGAGTTGCTGACCAAC
TGACGTATGTTTCCCTTTGTGAATTAATAAACTGGTGTTCTGGTTCATCTGTGCCTTCTAGTTGCCAGCC
ATCTGTTGTTTGCCCCTCCCCCGTGCCTTCCTTGACCCTGGAAGGTGCCACTCCCACTGTCCTTTCCTAA
TAAAATGAGAAAATTGCATCGCATTGTCTGAGTAGGTGTCATTCTATTCTGGGGGGTGGGGTGGGGCAGG
ACAGCAAGGGGGAGGATTGGGAAGACAATAGCAGGCATGCTGGGGATGCGGTGGGCTCTATGGGTCGACC
CATGGGGGCCCGCCCCAACTGGGGTAACCTTTGAGTTCTCTCAGTTGGGGGTAATCAGCATCATGATGTG
GTACCACATCATGATGCTGATTATAAGAATGCGGCCGCCACACTCTAGTGGATCTCGAGTTAATAATTCA
GAAGAACTCGTCAAGAAGGCGATAGAAGGCGATGCGCTGCGAATCGGGAGCGGCGATACCGTAAAGCACG
AGGAAGCGGTCAGCCCATTCGCCGCCAAGCTCTTCAGCAATATCACGGGTAGCCAACGCTATGTCCTGAT
AGCGGTCCGCCACACCCAGCCGGCCACAGTCGATGAATCCAGAAAAGCGGCCATTTTCCACCATGATATT
CGGCAAGCAGGCATCGCCATGGGTCACGACGAGATCCTCGCCGTCGGGCATGCTCGCCTTGAGCCTGGCG
AACAGTTCGGCTGGCGCGAGCCCCTGATGCTCTTCGTCCAGATCATCCTGATCGACAAGACCGGCTTCCA
TCCGAGTACGTGCTCGCTCGATGCGATGTTTCGCTTGGTGGTCGAATGGGCAGGTAGCCGGATCAAGCGT
ATGCAGCCGCCGCATTGCATCAGCCATGATGGATACTTTCTCGGCAGGAGCAAGGTGAGATGACAGGAGA
TCCTGCCCCGGCACTTCGCCCAATAGCAGCCAGTCCCTTCCCGCTTCAGTGACAACGTCGAGCACAGCTG
CGCAAGGAACGCCCGTCGTGGCCAGCCACGATAGCCGCGCTGCCTCGTCTTGCAGTTCATTCAGGGCACC
GGACAGGTCGGTCTTGACAAAAAGAACCGGGCGCCCCTGCGCTGACAGCCGGAACACGGCGGCATCAGAG
CAGCCGATTGTCTGTTGTGCCCAGTCATAGCCGAATAGCCTCTCCACCCAAGCGGCCGGAGAACCTGCGT
GCAATCCATCTTGTTCAATCATGCGAAACGATCCTCATCCTGTCTCTTGATCAGAGCTTGATCCCCTGCG
CCATCAGATCCTTGGCGGCAAGAAAGCCATCCAGTTTACTTTGCAGGGCTTCCCAACCTTACCAGAGGGC
GCCCCAGCTGGCAATTCCGGTTCGCTTGCTGTCCATAAAACCGCCCAGTCTAGCTATCGCCATGTAAGCC
CACTGCAAGCTACCTGCTTTCTCTTTGCGCTTGCGTTTTCCCTTGTCCAGATAGCCCAGTAGCTGACATT
CATCCGGGGTCAGCACCGTTTCTGCGGACTGGCTTTCTACGCGCTCGAGGGGGGGCCAAACGGTCTCCAG
CTTGGCTGTTTTGGCGGATGAGAGAAGATTTTCAGCCTGATACAGATTAAATCAGAACGCAGAAGCGGTC
TGATAAAACAGAATTTGCCTGGCGGCAGTAGCGCGGTGGTCCCACCTGACCCCATGCCGAACTCAGAAGT
GAAACGCCGTAGCGCCGATGGTAGTGTGGGGTCTCCCCATGCGAGAGTAGGGAACTGCCAGGCATCAAAT
AAAACGAAAGGCTCAGTCGAAAGACTGGGCCTTTCGTTTTATCTGTTGTTTGTCGGTGAACGCTCTCCTG
AGTAGGACAAATCCGCCGGGAGCGGATTTGAACGTTGCGAAGCAACGGCCCGGAGGGTGGCGGGCAGGAC
GCCCGCCATAAACTGCCAGGCATCAAATTAAGCAGAAGGCCATCCTGACGGATGGCCTTTTTGCGTTTCT
ACAAACTCTTTTGTTTATTTTTCTAAATACATTCAAATATGTATCCGCTCATGACCAAAATCCCTTAACG
TGAGTTTTCGTTCCACTGAGCGTCAGACCCCGTAGAAAAGATCAAAGGATCTTCTTGAGATCCTTTTTTT
CTGCGCGTAATCTGCTGCTTGCAAACAAAAAAACCACCGCTACCAGCGGTGGTTTGTTTGCCGGATCAAG
AGCTACCAACTCTTTTTCCGAAGGTAACTGGCTTCAGCAGAGCGCAGATACCAAATACTGTCCTTCTAGT
GTAGCCGTAGTTAGGCCACCACTTCAAGAACTCTGTAGCACCGCCTACATACCTCGCTCTGCTAATCCTG
TTACCAGTGGCTGCTGCCAGTGGCGATAAGTCGTGTCTTACCGGGTTGGACTCAAGACGATAGTTACCGG
ATAAGGCGCAGCGGTCGGGCTGAACGGGGGGTTCGTGCACACAGCCCAGCTTGGAGCGAACGACCTACAC
CGAACTGAGATACCTACAGCGTGAGCTATGAGAAAGCGCCACGCTTCCCGAAGGGAGAAAGGCGGACAGG
TATCCGGTAAGCGGCAGGGTCGGAACAGGAGAGCGCACGAGGGAGCTTCCAGGGGGAAACGCCTGGTATC
TTTATAGTCCTGTCGGGTTTCGCCACCTCTGACTTGAGCGTCGATTTTTGTGATGCTCGTCAGGGGGGCG
GAGCCTATGGAAAAACGCCAGCAACGCGGCCTTTTTACGGTTCCTGGCCTTTTGCTGGCCTTTTGCTCAC
ATGTTCTTTCCTGCGTTATCCCCTGATTCTGTGGATAACCGTATTACCGCCTTTGAGTGAGCTGATACCG
CTCGCCGCAGCCGAACGACCGAGCGCAGCGAGTCAGTGAGCGAGGAAGCGGAAGAGCGCCTGATGCGGTA
TTTTCTCCTTACGCATCTGTGCGGTATTTCACACCGCATATGGTGCACTCTCAGTACAATCTGCTCTGAT
GCCGCATAGTTAAGCCAGTATACACTCCGCTATCGCTACGTGACTGGGTCATGGCTGCGCCCCGACACCC
GCCAACACCCGCTGACGCGCCCTGACGGGCTTGTCTGCTCCCGGCATCCGCTTACAGACAAGCTGTGACC
GTCTCCGGGAGCTGCATGTGTCAGAGGTTTTCACCGTCATCACCGAAACGCGCGAGGCAGCAGATCAATT
CGCGCGCGAAGGCGAAGCGGCATGCATAATGTGCCTGTCAAATGGACGAAGCAGGGATTCTGCAAACCCT
ATGCTACTCCGTCAAGCCGTCAATTGTCTGATTCGTTACCAATTATGACAACTTGACGGCTACATCATTC
ACTTTTTCTTCACAACCGGCACGGAACTCGCTCGGGCTGGCCCCGGTGCATTTTTTAAATACCCGCGAGA
AATAGAGTTGATCGTCAAAACCAACATTGCGACCGACGGTGGCGATAGGCATCCGGGTGGTGCTCAAAAG
CAGCTTCGCCTGGCTGATACGTTGGTCCTCGCGCCAGCTTAAGACGCTAATCCCTAACTGCTGGCGGAAA
AGATGTGACAGACGCGACGGCGACAAGCAAACATGCTGTGCGACGCTGGCGATTCTTCTCTCATCCGCCA
AAACAGCCAAGCTGGAGACCGTTTGACATTACCCTGTTATCCCTAGATACATTACCCTGTTATCCCAGAT
GACATACCCTGTTATCCCTAGATGACATTACCCTGTTATCCCAGATGACATTACCCTGTTATCCCTAGAT
ACATTACCCTGTTATCCCAGATGACATACCCTGTTATCCCTAGATGACATTACCCTGTTATCCCAGATGA
CATTACCCTGTTATCCCTAGATACATTACCCTGTTATCCCAGATGACATACCCTGTTATCCCTAGATGAC
ATTACCCTGTTATCCCAGATGACATTACCCTGTTATCCCTAGATACATTACCCTGTTATCCCAGATGACA
TACCCTGTTATCCCTAGATGACATTACCCTGTTATCCCAGATGACATTACCCTGTTATCCCTAGATACAT
TACCCTGTTATCCCAGATGACATACCCTGTTATCCCTAGATGACATTACCCTGTTATCCCAGATGACATT
ACCCTGTTATCCCTAGATACATTACCCTGTTATCCCAGATGACATACCCTGTTATCCCTAGATGACATTA
CCCTGTTATCCCAGATGACATTACCCTGTTATCCCTAGATACATTACCCTGTTATCCCAGATGACATACC
CTGTTATCCCTAGATGACATTACCCTGTTATCCCAGATGACATTACCCTGTTATCCCTAGATACATTACC
CTGTTATCCCAGATGACATACCCTGTTATCCCTAGATGACATTACCCTGTTATCCCAGATGACATTACCC
TGTTATCCCTAGATACATTACCCTGTTATCCCAGATGACATACCCTGTTATCCCTAGATGACATTACCCT
GTTATCC
