>Addgene plasmid #182141 | Factor IX donor | depositor partial sequence | sequence record 352412 | Factor IX donor sequence 3035 bps
AGGTTTGTCTGGTCAACCACCGCGGTCTCAGTGGTGTACGGTACAAACCTTTTCTTAAGAGATGTAAAAT
TTTCATGATGTTTTCTTTTTTGCTAAAACTAAAGAATTATTCTTTTACATTTCAGTTTTTCTTGATCATG
AAAACGCCAACAAAATTCTGAATCGGCCAAAGAGGTATAATTCAGGTAAATTGGAAGAGTTTGTTCAAGG
GAACCTTGAGAGAGAATGTATGGAAGAAAAGTGTAGTTTTGAAGAAGCACGAGAAGTTTTTGAAAACACT
GAAAGAACAACTGAATTTTGGAAGCAGTATGTTGATGGAGATCAGTGTGAGTCCAATCCATGTTTAAATG
GCGGCAGTTGCAAGGATGACATTAATTCCTATGAATGTTGGTGTCCCTTTGGATTTGAAGGAAAGAACTG
TGAATTAGATGTAACATGTAACATTAAGAATGGCAGATGCGAGCAGTTTTGTAAAAATAGTGCTGATAAC
AAGGTGGTTTGCTCCTGTACTGAGGGATATCGACTTGCAGAAAACCAGAAGTCCTGTGAACCAGCAGTGC
CATTTCCATGTGGAAGAGTTTCTGTTTCACAAACTTCTAAGCTCACCCGTGCTGAGACTGTTTTTCCTGA
TGTGGACTATGTAAATTCTACTGAAGCTGAAACCATTTTGGATAACATCACTCAAAGCACCCAATCATTT
AATGACTTCACTCGGGTTGTTGGTGGAGAAGATGCCAAACCAGGTCAATTCCCTTGGCAGGTTGTTTTGA
ATGGTAAAGTTGATGCATTCTGTGGAGGCTCTATCGTTAATGAAAAATGGATTGTAACTGCTGCCCACTG
TGTTGAAACTGGTGTTAAAATTACAGTTGTCGCAGGTGAACATAATATTGAGGAGACAGAACATACAGAG
CAAAAGCGAAATGTGATTCGAATTATTCCTCACCACAACTACAATGCAGCTATTAATAAGTACAACCATG
ACATTGCCCTTCTGGAACTGGACGAACCCTTAGTGCTAAACAGCTACGTTACACCTATTTGCATTGCTGA
CAAGGAATACACGAACATCTTCCTCAAATTTGGATCTGGCTATGTAAGTGGCTGGGGAAGAGTCTTCCAC
AAAGGGAGATCAGCTTTAGTTCTTCAGTACCTTAGAGTTCCACTTGTTGACCGAGCCACATGTCTTCGAT
CTACAAAGTTCACCATCTATAACAACATGTTCTGTGCTGGCTTCCATGAAGGAGGTAGAGATTCATGTCA
AGGAGATAGTGGGGGACCCCATGTTACTGAAGTGGAAGGGACCAGTTTCTTAACTGGAATTATTAGCTGG
GGTGAAGAGTGTGCAATGAAAGGCAAATATGGAATATATACCAAGGTATCCCGGTATGTCAACTGGATTA
AGGAAAAAACAAAGCTCACTTAATGAAAGATGGATTTCCAAGGTTAATTCATTGGAATTGAAAATTAACA
GGGCCTCTCACTAACTAATCACTTTCCCATCTTTTGTTAGATTTGAATATATACATTCTATGATCATTGC
TTTTTCTCTTTACAGGGGAGAATTTCATATTTTACCTGAGCAAATTGATTAGAAAATGGAACCACTAGAG
GAATATAATGTGTTAGGAAATTACAGTCATTTCTAAGGGCCCAGCCCTTGACAAAATTGTGAAGTTAAAT
TCTCCACTCTGTCCATCAGATACTATGGTTCTCCACTATGGCAACTAACTCACTCAATTTTCCCTCCTTA
GCAGCATTCCATCTTCCCGATCTTCTTTGCTTCTCCAACCAAAACATCAATGTTTATTAGTTCTGTATAC
AGTACAGGATCTTTGGTCTACTCTATCACAAGGCCAGTACCACACTCATGAAGAAAGAACACAGGAGTAG
CTGAGAGGCTAAAACTCATCAAAAACACTACTCCTTTTCCTCTACCCTATTCCTCAATCTTTTACCTTTT
CCAAATCCCAATCCCCAAATCAGTTTTTCTCTTTCTTACTCCCTCTCTCCCTTTTACCCTCCATGGTCGT
TAAAGGAGAGATGGGGAGCATCATTCTGTTATACTTCTGTACACAGTTATACATGTCTATCAAACCCAGA
CTTGCTTCCGTAGTGGAGACTTGCTTTTCAGAACATAGGGATGAAGTAAGGTGCCTGAAAAGTTTGGGGG
AAAAGTTTCTTTCAGAGAGTTAAGTTATTTTATATATATAATATATATATAAAATATATAATATACAATA
TAAATATATAGTGTGTGTGTATGCGTGTGTGTAGACACACACGCATACACACATATAATGGAAGCAATAA
GCCATTCTAAGAGCTTGTATGGTTATGGAGGTCTGACTAGGCATGATTTCACGAAGGCAAGATTGGCATA
TCATTGTAACTAAAAAAGCTGACATTGACCCAGACATATTGTACTCTTTCTAAAAATAATAATAATAATG
CTAACAGAAAGAAGAGAACCGTTCGTTTGCAATCTACAGCTAGTAGAGACTTTGAGGAAGAATTCAACAG
TGTGTCTTCAGCAGTGTTCAGAGCCAAGCAAGAAGTTGAAGTTGCCTAGACCAGAGGACATAAGTATCAT
GTCTCCTTTAACTAGCATACCCCGAAGTGGAGAAGGGTGCAGCAGGCTCAAAGGCATAAGTCATTCCAAT
CAGCCAACTAAGTTGTCCTTTTCTGGTTTCGTGTTCACCATGGAACATTTTGATTATAGTTAATCCTTCT
ATCTTGAATCTTCTAGAGAGTTGCTGACCAACTGACGTATGTTTCCCTTTGTGAATTAATAAACTGGTGT
TCTGGTTCATCTGTGCCTTCTAGTTGCCAGCCATCTGTTGTTTGCCCCTCCCCCGTGCCTTCCTTGACCC
TGGAAGGTGCCACTCCCACTGTCCTTTCCTAATAAAATGAGAAAATTGCATCGCATTGTCTGAGTAGGTG
TCATTCTATTCTGGGGGGTGGGGTGGGGCAGGACAGCAAGGGGGAGGATTGGGAAGACAATAGCAGGCAT
GCTGGGGATGCGGTGGGCTCTATGG
